>Addgene plasmid #215884 | psiCHECK-1-miR-589(5p)-I-type | addgene full sequence | sequence record 443506 | Addgene NGS Result
AGATCTGCGCAGCACCATGGCCTGAAATAACCTCTGAAAGAGGAACTTGGTTAGGTACCTTCTGAGGCGG
AAAGAACCAGCTGTGGAATGTGTGTCAGTTAGGGTGTGGAAAGTCCCCAGGCTCCCCAGCAGGCAGAAGT
ATGCAAAGCATGCATCTCAATTAGTCAGCAACCAGGTGTGGAAAGTCCCCAGGCTCCCCAGCAGGCAGAA
GTATGCAAAGCATGCATCTCAATTAGTCAGCAACCATAGTCCCGCCCCTAACTCCGCCCATCCCGCCCCT
AACTCCGCCCAGTTCCGCCCATTCTCCGCCCCATGGCTGACTAATTTTTTTTATTTATGCAGAGGCCGAG
GCCGCCTCGGCCTCTGAGCTATTCCAGAAGTAGTGAGGAGGCTTTTTTGGAGGCCTAGGCTTTTGCAAAA
AGCTTGATTCTTCTGACACAACAGTCTCGAACTTAAGCTGCAGAAGTTGGTCGTGAGGCACTGGGCAGGT
AAGTATCAAGGTTACAAGACAGGTTTAAGGAGACCAATAGAAACTGGGCTTGTCGAGACAGAGAAGACTC
TTGCGTTTCTGATAGGCACCTATTGGTCTTACTGACATCCACTTTGCCTTTCTCTCCACAGGTGTCCACT
CCCAGTTCAATTACAGCTCTTAAGGCTAGAGTACTTAATACGACTCACTATAGGCTAGCCACCATGGCTT
CCAAGGTGTACGACCCCGAGCAACGCAAACGCATGATCACTGGGCCTCAGTGGTGGGCTCGCTGCAAGCA
AATGAACGTGCTGGACTCCTTCATCAACTACTATGATTCCGAGAAGCACGCCGAGAACGCCGTGATTTTT
CTGCATGGTAACGCTGCCTCCAGCTACCTGTGGAGGCACGTCGTGCCTCACATCGAGCCCGTGGCTAGAT
GCATCATCCCTGATCTGATCGGAATGGGTAAGTCCGGCAAGAGCGGGAATGGCTCATATCGCCTCCTGGA
TCACTACAAGTACCTCACCGCTTGGTTCGAGCTGCTGAACCTTCCAAAGAAAATCATCTTTGTGGGCCAC
GACTGGGGGGCTTGTCTGGCCTTTCACTACTCCTACGAGCACCAAGACAAGATCAAGGCCATCGTCCATG
CTGAGAGTGTCGTGGACGTGATCGAGTCCTGGGACGAGTGGCCTGACATCGAGGAGGATATCGCCCTGAT
CAAGAGCGAAGAGGGCGAGAAAATGGTGCTTGAGAATAACTTCTTCGTCGAGACCATGCTCCCAAGCAAG
ATCATGCGGAAACTGGAGCCTGAGGAGTTCGCTGCCTACCTGGAGCCATTCAAGGAGAAGGGCGAGGTTA
GACGGCCTACCCTCTCCTGGCCTCGCGAGATCCCTCTCGTTAAGGGAGGCAAGCCCGACGTCGTCCAGAT
TGTCCGCAACTACAACGCCTACCTTCGGGCCAGCGACGATCTGCCTAAGATGTTCATCGAGTCCGACCCT
GGGTTCTTTTCCAACGCTATTGTCGAGGGAGCTAAGAAGTTCCCTAACACCGAGTTCGTGAAGGTGAAGG
GCCTCCACTTCAGCCAGGAGGACGCTCCAGATGAAATGGGTAAGTACATCAAGAGCTTCGTGGAGCGCGT
GCTGAAGAACGAGCAGTAATTCTAGGCGATCGCTCGAGTATGCTCGATTAAGGTTCCCTCCTATGCTCGA
TTAAGGTTCCCTCCTATGCTCGATTAAGGTTCCCTCCGAATTCGTTTAAACCTAGAGCGGCCGCTGGCCG
CAATAAAATATCTTTATTTTCATTACATCTGTGTGTTGGTTTTTTGTGTGAGGATCCAGGTGGCACTTTT
CGGGGAAATGTGCGCGGAACCCCTATTTGTTTATTTTTCTAAATACATTCAAATATGTATCCGCTCATGA
GACAATAACCCTGATAAATGCTTCAATAATATTGAAAAAGGAAGAGTATGAGTATTCAACATTTCCGTGT
CGCCCTTATTCCCTTTTTTGCGGCATTTTGCCTTCCTGTTTTTGCTCACCCAGAAACGCTGGTGAAAGTA
AAAGATGCTGAAGATCAGTTGGGTGCACGAGTGGGTTACATCGAACTGGATCTCAACAGCGGTAAGATCC
TTGAGAGTTTTCGCCCCGAAGAACGTTTTCCAATGATGAGCACTTTTAAAGTTCTGCTATGTGGCGCGGT
ATTATCCCGTATTGACGCCGGGCAAGAGCAACTCGGTCGCCGCATACACTATTCTCAGAATGACTTGGTT
GAGTACTCACCAGTCACAGAAAAGCATCTTACGGATGGCATGACAGTAAGAGAATTATGCAGTGCTGCCA
TAACCATGAGTGATAACACTGCGGCCAACTTACTTCTGACAACGATCGGAGGACCGAAGGAGCTAACCGC
TTTTTTGCACAACATGGGGGATCATGTAACTCGCCTTGATCGTTGGGAACCGGAGCTGAATGAAGCCATA
CCAAACGACGAGCGTGACACCACGATGCCTGTAGCAATGGCAACAACGTTGCGCAAACTATTAACTGGCG
AACTACTTACTCTAGCTTCCCGGCAACAATTAATAGACTGGATGGAGGCGGATAAAGTTGCAGGACCACT
TCTGCGCTCGGCCCTTCCGGCTGGCTGGTTTATTGCTGATAAATCTGGAGCCGGTGAGCGTGGGTCTCGC
GGTATCATTGCAGCACTGGGGCCAGATGGTAAGCCCTCCCGTATCGTAGTTATCTACACGACGGGGAGTC
AGGCAACTATGGATGAACGAAATAGACAGATCGCTGAGATAGGTGCCTCACTGATTAAGCATTGGTAACT
GTCAGACCAAGTTTACTCATATATACTTTAGATTGATTTAAAACTTCATTTTTAATTTAAAAGGATCTAG
GTGAAGATCCTTTTTGATAATCTCATGACCAAAATCCCTTAACGTGAGTTTTCGTTCCACTGAGCGTCAG
ACCCCGTAGAAAAGATCAAAGGATCTTCTTGAGATCCTTTTTTTCTGCGCGTAATCTGCTGCTTGCAAAC
AAAAAAACCACCGCTACCAGCGGTGGTTTGTTTGCCGGATCAAGAGCTACCAACTCTTTTTCCGAAGGTA
ACTGGCTTCAGCAGAGCGCAGATACCAAATACTGTTCTTCTAGTGTAGCCGTAGTTAGGCCACCACTTCA
AGAACTCTGTAGCACCGCCTACATACCTCGCTCTGCTAATCCTGTTACCAGTGGCTGCTGCCAGTGGCGA
TAAGTCGTGTCTTACCGGGTTGGACTCAAGACGATAGTTACCGGATAAGGCGCAGCGGTCGGGCTGAACG
GGGGGTTCGTGCACACAGCCCAGCTTGGAGCGAACGACCTACACCGAACTGAGATACCTACAGCGTGAGC
TATGAGAAAGCGCCACGCTTCCCGAAGGGAGAAAGGCGGACAGGTATCCGGTAAGCGGCAGGGTCGGAAC
AGGAGAGCGCACGAGGGAGCTTCCAGGGGGAAACGCCTGGTATCTTTATAGTCCTGTCGGGTTTCGCCAC
CTCTGACTTGAGCGTCGATTTTTGTGATGCTCGTCAGGGGGGCGGAGCCTATGGAAAAACGCCAGCAACG
CGGCCTTTTTACGGTTCCTGGCCTTTTGCTGGCCTTTTGCTCACATGGCTCGAC
Features (pLannotate 1.2.2; 8 found; start..end, strand, type, name):
     62..419     +  promoter       SV40 promoter: SV40 enhancer and early promoter
    489..621     +  intron         chimeric intron: chimera between introns from human β-globin and immunoglobulin heavy chain genes
    666..684     +  promoter       T7 promoter: promoter for bacteriophage T7 RNA polymerase
    694..1629    +  CDS            hRluc: Renilla luciferase human codon-optimized
   1752..1800    +  polyA_signal   poly(A) signal: synthetic polyadenylation signal
   1833..1937    +  promoter       AmpR promoter: bla
   1938..2798    +  CDS            AmpR: β-lactamase; bla; confers resistance to ampicillin, carbenicillin, and related antibiotics
   2969..3557    +  rep_origin     ori: high-copy-number ColE1/pMB1/pBR322/pUC origin of replication
