[The description below was written by a language model from this plasmid's Addgene catalogue record and pLannotate feature annotations shown in this document.]
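Description:
psiCHECK-1-miR-589(5p)-I-type is a mammalian expression reporter plasmid built on the psiCHECK-1 backbone and designed to measure microRNA-mediated silencing. It is propagated in E. coli through a high-copy ColE1/pUC-type origin of replication and selected with ampicillin via a β-lactamase (AmpR) gene driven by its own bla promoter. The sequenced construct is compact, at about 3.6 kb.

The reporter cassette consists of the SV40 enhancer and early promoter, followed by a chimeric β-globin/immunoglobulin heavy chain intron that promotes efficient processing and expression of the transcript, and then a human codon-optimized Renilla luciferase (hRluc) coding sequence terminated by a synthetic poly(A) signal. A T7 promoter just upstream of hRluc also permits in vitro transcription. According to the catalogue entry, the insert is three tandem repeats of a seed-matched target sequence for the I-type form of human miR-589-5p, placed in the luciferase 3'UTR. The feature table does not annotate the repeats themselves, but the unannotated gap between the end of hRluc and the poly(A) signal is consistent with that position. The cloning sites used are not recorded.

When the corresponding miRNA is present in transfected cells, its seed region pairs with these sites and represses the transcript, so a drop in Renilla luciferase activity reports silencing efficacy. The associated work concerns quantitative prediction of silencing by wild-type and A-to-I edited miRNAs, so "I-type" most likely denotes the inosine-edited version. This plasmid would then serve as the reporter for that variant's seed-dependent activity. It carries only Renilla luciferase and no second reporter.
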