Addgene plasmid #215884: psiCHECK-1-miR-589(5p)-I-type
Purpose: This plasmid encodes luciferase which has microRNA binding sites in 3'UTR for detecting the microRNA silencing activity.
Depositing lab: Kumiko Ui-Tei. Depositing organization: The University of Tokyo. Publication: A robust model for quantitative prediction of the silencing efficacy of wild-type and A-to-I edited miRNAs. Tian S, Terai G, Kobayashi Y, Kimura Y, Abe H, Asai K, Ui-Tei K. RNA Biol. 2020 Feb;17(2):264-280. doi: 10.1080/15476286.2019.1678364. Epub 2019 Nov 1. PubMed 31601146.
Backbone
  Vector backbone: psiCHECK-1
  Vector type: Mammalian Expression
Growth in bacteria
  Bacterial resistance: Ampicillin, 100 μg/mL
  Growth temperature: 37°C
  Growth strain: DH5alpha
  Copy number: High Copy
Gene/Insert
  Gene/Insert name: three tandem repeats of seed-matched (SM) sequence of miR-589(5p)-I-type
  Species: H. sapiens (human)
  Entrez Gene: MIR589 (a.k.a. MIRN589, hsa-mir-589, mir-589)
  Cloning method: Restriction Enzyme; 5′ cloning site Unknown (unknown if destroyed)
Terms and licenses: Academic/Nonprofit Terms; Industry Terms: Not Available to Industry
How to cite: psiCHECK-1-miR-589(5p)-I-type was a gift from Kumiko Ui-Tei (Addgene plasmid # 215884 ; http://n2t.net/addgene:215884 ; RRID:Addgene_215884)
