>Addgene plasmid #215884 | psiCHECK-1-miR-589(5p)-I-type | depositor partial sequence | sequence record 440668 | psiCHECK-1-miR-589(5p)-I-type sequence 75 bps
TCGAGTATGCTCGATTAAGGTTCCCTCCTATGCTCGATTAAGGTTCCCTCCTATGCTCGATTAAGGTTCC
CTCCG
